Addgene plasmid #52692: pFA6a-hphMX-(3×FLAG)-TEV-ProtA
Purpose: For C-terminal tagging of ORFs with a (3×FLAG)-TEV-ProtA
Depositing lab: Michael Nick Boddy. Depositing organization: Scripps California (The Scripps Research Institute).
Backbone
  Vector backbone: pFA6a-hphMX-TAP
  Vector type: Yeast Expression
  Selectable markers: Hygromycin
Growth in bacteria
  Bacterial resistance: Ampicillin, 100 μg/mL
  Growth temperature: 37°C
  Growth strain: DH5alpha
  Copy number: High Copy
Gene/Insert
  Gene/Insert name: (3×FLAG)-TEV-ProtA
  Species: Synthetic
  Promoter: n/a
  Cloning method: Unknown
  Sequencing primers: 5′ n/a; 3′ n/a
Terms and licenses: Academic/Nonprofit Terms; Industry Terms: Not Available to Industry
How to cite: pFA6a-hphMX-(3×FLAG)-TEV-ProtA was a gift from Michael Nick Boddy (Addgene plasmid # 52692 ; http://n2t.net/addgene:52692 ; RRID:Addgene_52692)
