[The description below was written by a language model from this plasmid's Addgene catalogue record and the feature table of its GenBank file.]
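Description:
pFA6a-hphMX-(3×FLAG)-TEV-ProtA is a 4,947 bp circular yeast tagging plasmid derived from pFA6a-hphMX-TAP. It serves as a template module for adding a tandem affinity tag to the C-terminus of open reading frames, rather than as a self-contained expression vector. It is maintained in E. coli through a high-copy ColE1/pUC-type origin and the beta-lactamase (AmpR) gene. No yeast replication origin or centromere is annotated, consistent with pFA6a-series plasmids whose cassettes are meant to integrate into the genome. The record does not name the target yeast species.

The payload has no promoter of its own (the promoter field is n/a), because the tag is intended to be fused in frame to the 3′ end of a gene and expressed from that gene's own regulatory sequences. It encodes three tandem FLAG epitopes, a TEV protease recognition site and two IgG-binding units of Staphylococcus aureus protein A, followed by the S. cerevisiae ADH1 terminator. Directly downstream is the hphMX6 marker, in which the Ashbya gossypii TEF promoter and terminator flank the E. coli hygromycin phosphotransferase gene, so that integrants can be selected on hygromycin. SP6 and T7 promoters flank the tag-plus-marker region.

This layout supports two-step purification: the tagged protein is captured on IgG through ProtA, released by TEV cleavage, and then bound or detected through the retained 3×FLAG epitope. Two shorter partial sequence records cover only the tag–ADH1 terminator segment and the TEF terminator region, and both agree with the full-length map.
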