LOCUS       Exported 4947 bp ds-DNA circular SYN 12-MAY-2021
DEFINITION  For C-terminal tagging of ORFs with a (3×FLAG)-TEV-ProtA.
ACCESSION   .
VERSION     .
KEYWORDS    pFA6a-hphMX-(3×FLAG)-TEV-ProtA
SOURCE      synthetic DNA construct
  ORGANISM  synthetic DNA construct
REFERENCE   1 (bases 1 to 4947)
  TITLE     various
  JOURNAL   Unpublished
REFERENCE   2 (bases 1 to 4947)
  AUTHORS   .
  TITLE     Direct Submission
  JOURNAL   Exported May 12, 2021 from SnapGene Server 1.1.58
            http://www.snapgene.com
FEATURES             Location/Qualifiers
     source          1..4947
                     /organism="synthetic DNA construct"
                     /mol_type="other DNA"
     CDS             complement(79..939)
                     /codon_start=1
                     /gene="bla"
                     /product="beta-lactamase"
                     /label=AmpR
                     /note="confers resistance to ampicillin, carbenicillin, and
                     related antibiotics"
                     /translation="MSIQHFRVALIPFFAAFCLPVFAHPETLVKVKDAEDQLGARVGYI
                     ELDLNSGKILESFRPEERFPMMSTFKVLLCGAVLSRIDAGQEQLGRRIHYSQNDLVEYS
                     PVTEKHLTDGMTVRELCSAAITMSDNTAANLLLTTIGGPKELTAFLHNMGDHVTRLDRW
                     EPELNEAIPNDERDTTMPVAMATTLRKLLTGELLTLASRQQLIDWMEADKVAGPLLRSA
                     LPAGWFIADKSGAGERGSRGIIAALGPDGKPSRIVVIYTTGSQATMDERNRQIAEIGAS
                     LIKHW"
     primer_bind     702..721
                     /label=Amp-R
                     /note="Ampicillin resistance gene, reverse primer"
     promoter        complement(940..1044)
                     /gene="bla"
                     /label=AmpR promoter
     primer_bind     1112..1130
                     /label=pBRforEco
                     /note="pBR322 vectors, upsteam of EcoRI site, forward
                     primer"
     primer_bind     complement(1168..1190)
                     /label=pGEX 3'
                     /note="pGEX vectors, reverse primer"
     primer_bind     1290..1309
                     /label=pRS-marker
                     /note="pRS vectors, use to sequence yeast selectable
                     marker"
     promoter        1390..1408
                     /label=SP6 promoter
                     /note="promoter for bacteriophage SP6 RNA polymerase"
     primer_bind     1390..1407
                     /label=SP6
                     /note="SP6 promoter, forward primer"
     CDS             1487..1558
                     /codon_start=1
                     /product="three tandem FLAG(R) epitope tags"
                     /label=3xFLAG
                     /translation="DYKDDDDKDYKDDDDKDYKDDDDK"
     CDS             1586..1606
                     /codon_start=1
                     /product="tobacco etch virus (TEV) protease recognition and
                     cleavage site"
                     /label=TEV site
                     /translation="ENLYFQG"
     CDS             1646..1819
                     /codon_start=1
                     /product="IgG-binding unit of Staphylococcus aureus protein
                     A"
                     /label=ProtA
                     /translation="VDNKFNKEQQNAFYEILHLPNLNEEQRNAFIQSLKDDPSQSANLL
                     AEAKKLNDAQAPK"
     CDS             1823..1993
                     /codon_start=1
                     /product="IgG-binding unit of Staphylococcus aureus protein
                     A"
                     /label=ProtA
                     /translation="DNKFNKEQQNAFYEILHLPNLNEEQRNAFIQSLKDDPSQSANLLA
                     EAKKLNGAQAPK"
     terminator      2047..2234
                     /gene="S. cerevisiae ADH1"
                     /label=ADH1 terminator
                     /note="transcription terminator for the S. cerevisiae
                     alcohol dehydrogenase 1 (ADH1) gene"
     primer_bind     complement(2102..2126)
                     /label=pHybLex-R
                     /note="ADH terminator, reverse primer"
     gene            2309..3884
                     /label=hphMX6
                     /note="yeast selectable marker conferring hygromycin
                     resistance"
     promoter        2309..2652
                     /label=TEF promoter
                     /note="Ashbya gossypii TEF promoter"
     CDS             2653..3681
                     /codon_start=1
                     /gene="aph(4)-Ia"
                     /product="aminoglycoside phosphotransferase from E. coli"
                     /label=HygR
                     /note="confers resistance to hygromycin"
                     /translation="MGKKPELTATSVEKFLIEKFDSVSDLMQLSEGEESRAFSFDVGGR
                     GYVLRVNSCADGFYKDRYVYRHFASAALPIPEVLDIGEFSESLTYCISRRAQGVTLQDL
                     PETELPAVLQPVAEAMDAIAAADLSQTSGFGPFGPQGIGQYTTWRDFICAIADPHVYHW
                     QTVMDDTVSASVAQALDELMLWAEDCPEVRHLVHADFGSNNVLTDNGRITAVIDWSEAM
                     FGDSQYEVANIFFWRPWLACMEQQTRYFERRHPELAGSPRLRAYMLRIGLDQLYQSLVD
                     GNFDDAAWAQGRCDAIVRSGAGTVGRTQIARRSAAVWTDGCVEVLADSGNRRPSTRPRA
                     KE"
     terminator      3687..3884
                     /label=TEF terminator
                     /note="Ashbya gossypii TEF terminator"
     primer_bind     complement(3990..4009)
                     /label=T7
                     /note="T7 promoter, forward primer"
     promoter        complement(3991..4009)
                     /label=T7 promoter
                     /note="promoter for bacteriophage T7 RNA polymerase"
     primer_bind     complement(4096..4113)
                     /label=L4440
                     /note="L4440 vector, forward primer"
     rep_origin      complement(4267..4855)
                     /direction=LEFT
                     /label=ori
                     /note="high-copy-number ColE1/pMB1/pBR322/pUC origin of
                     replication"
     primer_bind     complement(4347..4366)
                     /label=pBR322ori-F
                     /note="pBR322 origin, forward primer"
ORIGIN
        1 cttcacctag atccttttaa attaaaaatg aagttttaaa tcaatctaaa gtatatatga
       61 gtaaacttgg tctgacagtt accaatgctt aatcagtgag gcacctatct cagcgatctg
      121 tctatttcgt tcatccatag ttgcctgact ccccgtcgtg tagataacta cgatacggga
      181 gggcttacca tctggcccca gtgctgcaat gataccgcga gacccacgct caccggctcc
      241 agatttatca gcaataaacc agccagccgg aagggccgag cgcagaagtg gtcctgcaac
      301 tttatccgcc tccatccagt ctattaattg ttgccgggaa gctagagtaa gtagttcgcc
      361 agttaatagt ttgcgcaacg ttgttgccat tgctacaggc atcgtggtgt cacgctcgtc
      421 gtttggtatg gcttcattca gctccggttc ccaacgatca aggcgagtta catgatcccc
      481 catgttgtgc aaaaaagcgg ttagctcctt cggtcctccg atcgttgtca gaagtaagtt
      541 ggccgcagtg ttatcactca tggttatggc agcactgcat aattctctta ctgtcatgcc
      601 atccgtaaga tgcttttctg tgactggtga gtactcaacc aagtcattct gagaatagtg
      661 tatgcggcga ccgagttgct cttgcccggc gtcaatacgg gataataccg cgccacatag
      721 cagaacttta aaagtgctca tcattggaaa acgttcttcg gggcgaaaac tctcaaggat
      781 cttaccgctg ttgagatcca gttcgatgta acccactcgt gcacccaact gatcttcagc
      841 atcttttact ttcaccagcg tttctgggtg agcaaaaaca ggaaggcaaa atgccgcaaa
      901 aaagggaata agggcgacac ggaaatgttg aatactcata ctcttccttt ttcaatatta
      961 ttgaagcatt tatcagggtt attgtctcat gagcggatac atatttgaat gtatttagaa
     1021 aaataaacaa ataggggttc cgcgcacatt tccccgaaaa gtgccacctg acgtctaaga
     1081 aaccattatt atcatgacat taacctataa aaataggcgt atcacgaggc cctttcgtct
     1141 cgcgcgtttc ggtgatgacg gtgaaaacct ctgacacatg cagctcccgg agacggtcac
     1201 agcttgtctg taagcggatg ccgggagcag acaagcccgt cagggcgcgt cagcgggtgt
     1261 tggcgggtgt cggggctggc ttaactatgc ggcatcagag cagattgtac tgagagtgca
     1321 ccatatggac atattgtcgt tagaacgcgg ctacaattaa tacataacct tatgtatcat
     1381 acacatacga tttaggtgac actatagaac gcggccgcca gctgaagctt cgtacgctgc
     1441 aggtcgacgg atccccgggt taattaatat gtctttaatc aatatggact acaaggacga
     1501 cgatgacaag gattacaaag atgacgacga taaggactat aaggacgatg atgataaaga
     1561 ttatgatatt ccaactactg ctagcgagaa tttgtatttt cagggtgagc tcaaaaccgc
     1621 ggctcttgcg caacacgatg aagccgtgga caacaaattc aacaaagaac aacaaaacgc
     1681 gttctatgag atcttacatt tacctaactt aaacgaagaa caacgaaacg ccttcatcca
     1741 aagtttaaaa gatgacccaa gccaaagcgc taacctttta gcagaagcta aaaagctaaa
     1801 tgatgctcag gcgccgaaag tagacaacaa attcaacaaa gaacaacaaa acgcgttcta
     1861 tgagatctta catttaccta acttaaacga agaacaacga aacgccttca tccaaagttt
     1921 aaaagatgac ccaagccaaa gcgctaacct tttagcagaa gctaaaaagc taaatggtgc
     1981 tcaggcgccg aaagtagacg cgaattccgc ggggaagtca acctgaggcg cgccacttct
     2041 aaataagcga atttcttatg atttatgatt tttattatta aataagttat aaaaaaaata
     2101 agtgtataca aattttaaag tgactcttag gttttaaaac gaaaattctt attcttgagt
     2161 aactctttcc tgtaggtcag gttgctttct caggtatagt atgaggtcgc tcttattgac
     2221 cacacctcta ccggcagatc cgctagggat aacagggtaa tatagatctg tttagcttgc
     2281 cttgtccccg ccgggtcacc cggccagcga catggaggcc cagaataccc tccttgacag
     2341 tcttgacgtg cgcagctcag gggcatgatg tgactgtcgc ccgtacattt agcccataca
     2401 tccccatgta taatcatttg catccataca ttttgatggc cgcacggcgc gaagcaaaaa
     2461 ttacggctcc tcgctgcaga cctgcgagca gggaaacgct cccctcacag acgcgttgaa
     2521 ttgtccccac gccgcgcccc tgtagagaaa tataaaaggt taggatttgc cactgaggtt
     2581 cttctttcat atacttcctt ttaaaatctt gctaggatac agttctcaca tcacatccga
     2641 acataaacaa ccatgggtaa aaagcctgaa ctcaccgcga cgtctgtcga gaagtttctg
     2701 atcgaaaagt tcgacagcgt ctccgacctg atgcagctct cggagggcga agaatctcgt
     2761 gctttcagct tcgatgtagg agggcgtgga tatgtcctgc gggtaaatag ctgcgccgat
     2821 ggtttctaca aagatcgtta tgtttatcgg cactttgcat cggccgcgct cccgattccg
     2881 gaagtgcttg acattgggga attcagcgag agcctgacct attgcatctc ccgccgtgca
     2941 cagggtgtca cgttgcaaga cctgcctgaa accgaactgc ccgctgttct gcagccggtc
     3001 gcggaggcca tggatgcgat cgctgcggcc gatcttagcc agacgagcgg gttcggccca
     3061 ttcggaccgc aaggaatcgg tcaatacact acatggcgtg atttcatatg cgcgattgct
     3121 gatccccatg tgtatcactg gcaaactgtg atggacgaca ccgtcagtgc gtccgtcgcg
     3181 caggctctcg atgagctgat gctttgggcc gaggactgcc ccgaagtccg gcacctcgtg
     3241 cacgcggatt tcggctccaa caatgtcctg acggacaatg gccgcataac agcggtcatt
     3301 gactggagcg aggcgatgtt cggggattcc caatacgagg tcgccaacat cttcttctgg
     3361 aggccgtggt tggcttgtat ggagcagcag acgcgctact tcgagcggag gcatccggag
     3421 cttgcaggat cgccgcggct ccgggcgtat atgctccgca ttggtcttga ccaactctat
     3481 cagagcttgg ttgacggcaa tttcgatgat gcagcttggg cgcagggtcg atgcgacgca
     3541 atcgtccgat ccggagccgg gactgtcggg cgtacacaaa tcgcccgcag aagcgcggcc
     3601 gtctggaccg atggctgtgt agaagtactc gccgatagtg gaaaccgacg ccccagcact
     3661 cgtccgaggg caaaggaata atcagtactg acaataaaaa gattcttgtt ttcaagaact
     3721 tgtcatttgt atagtttttt tatattgtag ttgttctatt ttaatcaaat gttagcgtga
     3781 tttatatttt ttttcgcctc gacatcatct gcccagatgc gaagttaagt gcgcagaaag
     3841 taatatcatg cgtcaatcgt atgtgaatgc tggtcgctat actgctgtcg attcgatact
     3901 aacgccgcca tccagtgttt aaacgagctc gaattcatcg atgatatcag atccactagt
     3961 ggcctatgcg gccgcggatc tgccggtctc cctatagtga gtcgtattaa tttcgataag
     4021 ccaggttaac ctgcattaat gaatcggcca acgcgcgggg agaggcggtt tgcgtattgg
     4081 gcgctcttcc gcttcctcgc tcactgactc gctgcgctcg gtcgttcggc tgcggcgagc
     4141 ggtatcagct cactcaaagg cggtaatacg gttatccaca gaatcagggg ataacgcagg
     4201 aaagaacatg tgagcaaaag gccagcaaaa ggccaggaac cgtaaaaagg ccgcgttgct
     4261 ggcgtttttc cataggctcc gcccccctga cgagcatcac aaaaatcgac gctcaagtca
     4321 gaggtggcga aacccgacag gactataaag ataccaggcg tttccccctg gaagctccct
     4381 cgtgcgctct cctgttccga ccctgccgct taccggatac ctgtccgcct ttctcccttc
     4441 gggaagcgtg gcgctttctc aatgctcacg ctgtaggtat ctcagttcgg tgtaggtcgt
     4501 tcgctccaag ctgggctgtg tgcacgaacc ccccgttcag cccgaccgct gcgccttatc
     4561 cggtaactat cgtcttgagt ccaacccggt aagacacgac ttatcgccac tggcagcagc
     4621 cactggtaac aggattagca gagcgaggta tgtaggcggt gctacagagt tcttgaagtg
     4681 gtggcctaac tacggctaca ctagaaggac agtatttggt atctgcgctc tgctgaagcc
     4741 agttaccttc ggaaaaagag ttggtagctc ttgatccggc aaacaaacca ccgctggtag
     4801 cggtggtttt tttgtttgca agcagcagat tacgcgcaga aaaaaaggat ctcaagaaga
     4861 tcctttgatc ttttctacgg ggtctgacgc tcagtggaac gaaaactcac gttaagggat
     4921 tttggtcatg agattatcaa aaaggat
//
