LOCUS       Exported 646 bp ds-DNA linear SYN 09-JUN-2021
DEFINITION  For C-terminal tagging of ORFs with a (3×FLAG)-TEV-ProtA.
ACCESSION   .
VERSION     .
KEYWORDS    pFA6a-hphMX-(3×FLAG)-TEV-ProtA
SOURCE      synthetic DNA construct
  ORGANISM  synthetic DNA construct
REFERENCE   1 (bases 1 to 646)
  TITLE     various
  JOURNAL   Unpublished
REFERENCE   2 (bases 1 to 646)
  AUTHORS   .
  TITLE     Direct Submission
  JOURNAL   Exported Jun 9, 2021 from SnapGene Server 1.1.58
            http://www.snapgene.com
FEATURES             Location/Qualifiers
     source          1..646
                     /organism="synthetic DNA construct"
                     /mol_type="other DNA"
     terminator      63..260
                     /label=TEF terminator
                     /note="Ashbya gossypii TEF terminator"
ORIGIN
        1 tatcatcgat gaattcgagc tcgtttaaac actggatggc ggcgttagta tcgaatcgac
       61 agcagtatag cgaccagcat tcacatacga ttgacgcatg atattacttt ctgcgcactt
      121 aacttcgcat ctgggcagat gatgtcgagg cgaaaaaaaa tataaatcac gctaacattt
      181 gattaaaata gaacaactac aatgtaaaaa aactatacaa atgacaagtt cttgaaaaca
      241 agaatctttt tattgtcagt actgattatt cctttgccct cggacgagtg ctggggcgtc
      301 ggtttccact atcggcgagt acttctacac agccatcggt ccagacggcc gcgcttctgc
      361 gggcgatttg tgtacgcccg acagtcccgg ctccggatcg gacgattgcg tcgcatcgac
      421 cctgcgccca agctgcatca tcgaaattgc cgtcaaccaa gctctgatag agttggtcaa
      481 gaccaatgcg gagcatatac gcccggagcc gcggcgatcc tgcaagctcc ggatgcctcc
      541 gctcgaagta gcgcgtctgc tgctccatac aagccaacca cggcctccag aagaagatgt
      601 tggcgacctc gtattgggaa tccccgaaca tcgcctcgct ccagtc
//
