LOCUS       Exported 842 bp ds-DNA linear SYN 09-JUN-2021
DEFINITION  For C-terminal tagging of ORFs with a (3×FLAG)-TEV-ProtA.
ACCESSION   .
VERSION     .
KEYWORDS    pFA6a-hphMX-(3×FLAG)-TEV-ProtA
SOURCE      synthetic DNA construct
  ORGANISM  synthetic DNA construct
REFERENCE   1 (bases 1 to 842)
  TITLE     various
  JOURNAL   Unpublished
REFERENCE   2 (bases 1 to 842)
  AUTHORS   .
  TITLE     Direct Submission
  JOURNAL   Exported Jun 9, 2021 from SnapGene Server 1.1.58
            http://www.snapgene.com
FEATURES             Location/Qualifiers
     source          1..842
                     /organism="synthetic DNA construct"
                     /mol_type="other DNA"
     CDS             45..116
                     /codon_start=1
                     /product="three tandem FLAG(R) epitope tags"
                     /label=3xFLAG
                     /translation="DYKDDDDKDYKDDDDKDYKDDDDK"
     CDS             144..164
                     /codon_start=1
                     /product="tobacco etch virus (TEV) protease recognition and
                     cleavage site"
                     /label=TEV site
                     /translation="ENLYFQG"
     CDS             204..377
                     /codon_start=1
                     /product="IgG-binding unit of Staphylococcus aureus protein
                     A"
                     /label=ProtA
                     /translation="VDNKFNKEQQNAFYEILHLPNLNEEQRNAFIQSLKDDPSQSANLL
                     AEAKKLNDAQAPK"
     CDS             381..551
                     /codon_start=1
                     /product="IgG-binding unit of Staphylococcus aureus protein
                     A"
                     /label=ProtA
                     /translation="DNKFNKEQQNAFYEILHLPNLNEEQRNAFIQSLKDDPSQSANLLA
                     EAKKLNGAQAPK"
     terminator      605..792
                     /gene="S. cerevisiae ADH1"
                     /label=ADH1 terminator
                     /note="transcription terminator for the S. cerevisiae
                     alcohol dehydrogenase 1 (ADH1) gene"
     primer_bind     complement(660..684)
                     /label=pHybLex-R
                     /note="ADH terminator, reverse primer"
ORIGIN
        1 gtcgacggat ccccgggtta attaatatgt ctttaatcaa tatggactac aaggacgacg
       61 atgacaagga ttacaaagat gacgacgata aggactataa ggacgatgat gataaagatt
      121 atgatattcc aactactgct agcgagaatt tgtattttca gggtgagctc aaaaccgcgg
      181 ctcttgcgca acacgatgaa gccgtggaca acaaattcaa caaagaacaa caaaacgcgt
      241 tctatgagat cttacattta cctaacttaa acgaagaaca acgaaacgcc ttcatccaaa
      301 gtttaaaaga tgacccaagc caaagcgcta accttttagc agaagctaaa aagctaaatg
      361 atgctcaggc gccgaaagta gacaacaaat tcaacaaaga acaacaaaac gcgttctatg
      421 agatcttaca tttacctaac ttaaacgaag aacaacgaaa cgccttcatc caaagtttaa
      481 aagatgaccc aagccaaagc gctaaccttt tagcagaagc taaaaagcta aatggtgctc
      541 aggcgccgaa agtagacgcg aattccgcgg ggaagtcaac ctgaggcgcg ccacttctaa
      601 ataagcgaat ttcttatgat ttatgatttt tattattaaa taagttataa aaaaaataag
      661 tgtatacaaa ttttaaagtg actcttaggt tttaaaacga aaattcttat tcttgagtaa
      721 ctctttcctg taggtcaggt tgctttctca ggtatagtat gaggtcgctc ttattgacca
      781 cacctctacc ggcagatccg ctagggataa cagggtaata tagatctgtt tagcttgcct
      841 cg
//
